>Addgene plasmid #234345 | pAPH07 | addgene full sequence | sequence record 470060 | Addgene NGS Result
AAGGGCCGAGCGCAGAAGTGGTCCTGCAACTTTATCCGCCTCCATCCAGTCTATTAATTGTTGCCGGGAA
GCTAGAGTAAGTAGTTCGCCAGTTAATAGTTTGCGCAACGTTGTTGCCATTGCTACAGGCATCGTGGTGT
CACGCTCGTCGTTTGGTATGGCTTCATTCAGCTCCGGTTCCCAACGATCAAGGCGAGTTACATGATCCCC
CATGTTGTGCAAAAAAGCGGTTAGCTCCTTCGGTCCTCCGATCGTTGTCAGAAGTAAGTTGGCCGCAGTG
TTATCACTCATGGTTATGGCAGCACTGCATAATTCTCTTACTGTCATGCCATCCGTAAGATGCTTTTCTG
TGACTGGTGAGTACTCAACCAAGTCATTCTGAGAATAGTGTATGCGGCGACCGAGTTGCTCTTGCCCGGC
GTCAATACGGGATAATACCGCGCCACATAGCAGAACTTTAAAAGTGCTCATCATTGGAAAACGTTCTTCG
GGGCGAAAACTCTCAAGGATCTTACCGCTGTTGAGATCCAGTTCGATGTAACCCACTCGTGCACCCAACT
GATCTTCAGCATCTTTTACTTTCACCAGCGTTTCTGGGTGAGCAAAAACAGGAAGGCAAAATGCCGCAAA
AAAGGGAATAAGGGCGACACGGAAATGTTGAATACTCATACTCTTCCTTTTTCAATATTATTGAAGCATT
TATCAGGGTTATTGTCTCATGAGCGGATACATATTTGAATGTATTTAGAAAAATAAACAAATAGGGGTTC
CGCGCACATTTCCCCGAAAAGTGCCACCTGACGTCTAAGAAACCATTATTATCATGACATTAACCTATAA
AAATAGGCGTATCACGAGGCCCTTTCGTCTCGCGCGTTTCGGTGATGACGGTGAAAACCTCTGACACATG
CAGCTCCCGGAGACGGTCACAGCTTGTCTGTAAGCGGATGCCGGGAGCAGACAAGCCCGTCAGGGCGCGT
CAGCGGGTGTTGGCGGGTGTCGGGGCTGGCTTAACTATGCGGCATCAGAGCAGATTGTACTGAGAGTGCA
CCATATGCGGTGTGAAATACCGCACAGATGCGTAAGGAGAAAATACCGCATCAGGCGCCATTCGCCATTC
AGGCTGCGCAACTGTTGGGAAGGGCGATCGGTGCGGGCCTCTTCGCTATTACGCCAGCTGGCGAAAGGGG
GATGTGCTGCAAGGCGATTAAGTTGGGTAACGCCAGGGTTTTCCCAGTCACGACGTTGTAAAACGACGGC
CAGTGAATTCGAGCTCGGTACCCGGGGGACGGCTCCCCTCTGTCAAACCCTCAGTGCGGCAGGCAAAGCG
GCAGAAATTTACGATAAAACGGGCTTGGTGTTGGATGCTTATTTTTCGGCGACGAAACTGAATTGGTTAT
TAAGCTGGGCTAAGGAAAATAGTGCCATTAACCCCAATAATGTCCTCGCTGGAACCATTGACACCTGGGC
CTTGTGGAACCTCACGGGAGGCAAAGTCCACGCCACAGATCACAGTAATGCCAGCCGGACAATGTTGCTC
AATCTCAACCAAAAAGATTGGGATCCGGATTTGTTGGATTTATTCGATATTCCCCGCCAGATGATGCCAA
CGGTGCAGTCGAGCCTAGGGGAATTTGGCAAAACCGATCCAAGTTTATTGGGGGCGGCAATTCCGATCAC
CGCCATCTTTGGGGATCAACAGGCGGCCCTCTATGCCCATGGTTGCGATCGCCCCGGCTTATTAAAATGC
ACCTATGGCACAGGGGCGTTTTTGGTGGCGCACACGGGCGACGAGATTAAACGCTCCAAACATAAGCTCC
TAACGACCATCGCCTGCACCCAAGCCCATCACGATGGCACAAATCTCGATATTGGCTATGCCCTCGAAGG
GAGTATGTTCACCGCTGGGGCTTGTATCCAATGGTTGCGCGATGGCCTACAAATTATCGAAACGGCGGCG
GAAACGAATGATCTTGCCCAAGGGGTGAATGATAATGGCGGCGCTTATTTTGTTCCGGCTTTAAGTGGTC
TGGGAGCGCCCCACTGGGATATGAGTGCCAGGGGCGCATTTCTGGGTTTAACGAGAGGCGTCAAAAAAGA
ACACATGGTACGGGCTGTCCTAGAGGCGATCGCCTACCAAGCCAAAGAAGTAGTCGAAGCGATTAACCAA
GATTCCGGTACGCCGATCCAAGAATTAAAAGTCGATGGCGGCGCGTGCAATAACGACTTTCTGATGCAAT
TCCAAGCTGACGTGTTGGGTATTCCCGTGGAACGTCCCGCTGTCCTCGATGCCACGGCCCAGGGGGCAGC
CTTTGCCGCTGGATTAGCTGTCGGTTTTTGGGATGATTACCAAACCCTGGTGCAAAACCGCAAAATTGAT
TACGTCTTTAAGCCCAGTGCCAACGCCTCCCAAGCCCAAGCCCATTTCAAAGTCTGGCAAAAAGCCGTTG
AACGAGCGAAAAACTGGGCCTAACCCCCTCTTGCCTACAGCATCTCCCCCAGGGGAGAATTCTTCCTGTT
TCAACTCCCCAAGCTTGGTTGAAGGCTCTCAAGGGCATCGGTCGAGATCCCGGTGCCTAATGAGTGAGCT
AACTTACATTAATTGCGTTGCGCTCACTGCCCGCTTTCCAGTCGGGAAACCTGTCGTGCCAGCTGCATTA
ATGAATCGGCCAACGCGCGGGGAGAGGCGGTTTGCGTATTGGGCGCCAGGGTGGTTTTTCTTTTCACCAG
TGAGACGGGCAACAGCTGATTGCCCTTCACCGCCTGGCCCTGAGAGAGTTGCAGCAAGCGGTCCACGCTG
GTTTGCCCCAGCAGGCGAAAATCCTGTTTGATGGTGGTTAACGGCGGGATATAACATGAGCTGTCTTCGG
TATCGTCGTATCCCACTACCGAGATATCCGCACCAACGCGCAGCCCGGACTCGGTAATGGCGCGCATTGC
GCCCAGCGCCATCTGATCGTTGGCAACCAGCATCGCAGTGGGAACGATGCCCTCATTCAGCATTTGCATG
GTTTGTTGAAAACCGGACATGGCACTAAAGTCGCCTTCCCGTTCCGCTATCGGCTGAATTTGATTGCGAG
TGAGATATTTATGCCAGCCAGCCAGACGCAGACGCGCCGAGACAGAACTTAATGGGCCCGCTAACAGCGC
GATTTGCTGGTGACCCAATGCGACCAGATGCTCCACGCCCAGTCGCGTACCGTCTTCATGGGAGAAAATA
ATACTGTTGATGGGTGTCTGGTCAGAGACATCAAGAAATAACGCCGGAACATTAGTGCAGGCAGCTTCCA
CAGCAATGGCATCCTGGTCATCCAGCGGATAGTTAATGATCAGCCCACTGACGCGTTGCGCGAGAAGATT
GTGCACCGCCGCTTTACAGGCTTCGACGCCGCTTCGTTCTACCATCGACACCACCACGCTGGCACCCAGT
TGATCGGCGCGAGATTTAATCGCCGCGACAATTTGCGACGGCGCGTGCAGGGCCAGACTGGAGGTGGCAA
CGCCAATCAGCAACGACTGTTTGCCCGCCAGTTGTTGTGCCACGCGGTTGGGAATGTAATTCAGCTCCGC
CATCGCCGCTTCCACTTTTTCCCGCGTTTTCGCAGAAACGTGGCTGGCCTGGTTCACCACGCGGGAAACG
GTCTGATAAGAGACACCGGCATACTCTGCGACATCGTATAACGTTACTGGTTTCACATTCACCACCATGA
ATTGACCCTCCTCCGGCTAGCATTGTACCTAGGACTGAGCTAGCTGTAAAGACTCCCCTCTGGACATCTC
CAAACGAATTGTGAGCGCTCACAATTCGGAATTCTTAACAAAAAAGCAGGAATAAAATTAACAAGATGTA
ACAGACATAAGTCCCATCACCGTTGTATAAATGTGTGGAATTGTGAGCGGATAACAATTTCACACATGAA
GAGCCGTGATGGCACTTAGAACTGGCTCTTCAGTTTTAGAGCTAGAAATAGCAAGTTAAAATAAGGCTAG
TCCGTTATCAACTTGAAAAAGTGGCACCGAGTCGGTGCTTTTTTTGAAGCTTGGGCCCGAACAAAAACTC
ATCTCAGAAGAGGATCTGAATAGCGCCGTCGACCATCATCATCATCATCATTGAGTTTAAACGGTCTCCA
GCTTGGCTGTTTTGGCGGATGAGAGAAGATTTTCAGCCTGATACAGATTAAATCAGAACGCAGAAGCGGT
CTGATAAAACAGAATTTGCCTGGCGGCAGTAGCGCGGTGGTCCCACCTGACCCCATGCCGAACTCAGAAG
TGAAACGCCGTAGCGCCGATGGTAGTGTGGGGTCTCCCCATGCGAGAGTAGGGAACTGCCAGGCATCAAA
TAAAACGAAAGACTGGGCCTTTCGTTTTATCTGTTGTTTGTCGGTGAACTACGGGGTCTGACGCTCAGTG
GAACGAAAACTCACGTTAAGGGATTTTGGTCATGAACAATAAAACTGTCTGCTTACATAAACAGTAATAC
AAGGGGTGTTATGAGCCATATTCAACGGGAAACGTCTTGCTCTAGGCCGCGATTAAATTCCAACATGGAT
GCTGATTTATATGGGTATAAATGGGCTCGCGATAATGTCGGGCAATCAGGTGCGACAATCTATCGATTGT
ATGGGAAGCCCGATGCGCCAGAGTTGTTTCTGAAACATGGCAAAGGTAGCGTTGCCAATGATGTTACAGA
TGAGATGGTCAGACTAAACTGGCTGACGGAATTTATGCCTCTTCCGACCATCAAGCATTTTATCCGTACT
CCTGATGATGCATGGTTACTCACCACTGCGATCCCCGGGAAAACAGCATTCCAGGTATTAGAAGAATATC
CTGATTCAGGTGAAAATATTGTTGATGCGCTGGCAGTGTTCCTGCGCCGGTTGCATTCGATTCCTGTTTG
TAATTGTCCTTTTAACAGCGATCGCGTATTTCGTCTCGCTCAGGCGCAATCACGAATGAATAACGGTTTG
GTTGATGCGAGTGATTTTGATGACGAGCGTAATGGCTGGCCTGTTGAACAAGTCTGGAAAGAAATGCATA
AACTTTTGCCATTCTCACCGGATTCAGTCGTCACTCATGGTGATTTCTCACTTGATAACCTTATTTTTGA
CGAGGGGAAATTAATAGGTTGTATTGATGTTGGACGAGTCGGAATCGCAGACCGATACCAGGATCTTGCC
ATCCTATGGAACTGCCTCGGTGAGTTTTCTCCTTCATTACAGAAACGGCTTTTTCAAAAATATGGTATTG
ATAATCCTGATATGAATAAATTGCAGTTTCATTTGATGCTCGATGAGTTTTTCTAAGAATTAATTCATGA
GCGGATACATATTTGAATGTATTTAGAAAAATAAACAAATAGGGGTTCCGCGCACATTTCCCCGAAAATC
TAACGTAAACCCATTGAATTTAAAAAAGACTTTATGACTGCTTTACTGCTCCATGACCAACATTATTCCC
TTGATCATGAAGCCTTTCTCTCAACCCTCAGCAACACAGAAAATTTACTCATTATTCAAGATCTAGATGG
CGTTTGCATGGGGTTAGTCAAAGACCCCTTAACCCGCAAAATTGATCCTGACTATATCCGCGCCACACGC
AAGTTTAGAGACCACTTCTTTGTCCTCACCAACGGTGAACATGAAGGCAGAAGGGGAGTAAATCGCATCG
TTGAACGGGCATTTCGCAATGTTGAAGCCAAAGAGGAAACAAGCTATTTACCTGGTTTAGCAGCAGGGGG
TGTGCAATGGCAGACAGATAATGGCCAAATTTCCCATCCCGGTGTTAGCCAAGCAGAACTCGATTTCCTT
GCCACAGTGCCAGATTTAATTGGTCAAAGTTTAGGACAATTTTTTACTAAATATGTTGATATTTTTCCCG
CTGAGCTTCAACCTGAGCTGATCCATGCTTCTGTTTTAGATAATCTCGTTTCACCGACGGCAAATTTAAA
CGTCCTGGCCGAATATTTAGGCGATCGCCTTGAGATTTACCAAGACCTCCAGCGCACCATGGAAACCCTG
ATGAATGATTTGCTAGAAAAAGCTGGCCAACAGGGTTTAGACAATAGTTTTTTCGTGCACTATGCGCCCA
ATTTAGGCAGAGATAATGTGGGGAAAGAAATTGTCCGCTTTGCCACAGCCAAGGATTCTGGCACCACAGA
TTTTCAGTTTATGGTGTGTGGTGCCGTCAAAGAAGCGGGGGTTTTAGTGCTGCTGAATTATTACTATGCC
CAACGCACGGGCCACTATCCCCTAGGAGAAACCTTTAACGCCCGCCAAGCGCCCCAAAACCACGAGGAAC
TATTGCAACTGGTGCAAGACAATTTCGATCCGCAATTGATGCCTTTAATCGTTGGCGTCGGCGATACGGT
CACAAGTCACACCGAAGGCGATCAAGTTCGACGGGGGGGGAGCGATCGCCTATTCCTGCAGCTCGTCCAA
GACATTGGTAAATGGGCAAAGAGCGGCAATCTCGTCGTGTATATCGACAGCTCCCAGGGAGAATTAAAAA
ATCGGATTCCCTTAAAACTGGGGACAATCAATGGTCAAACCCAAGTGATTGAGGGCATTACTGATCCGGC
TGATCCGTTACAAATTAACGTTGCTTTTCCGGGCGGGTTTGAACAATACACCGCCCTTCTCTAGAGTCGA
CCTGCAGGCATGCAAGCTTGGCGTAATCATGGTCATAGCTGTTTCCTGTGTGAAATTGTTATCCGCTCAC
AATTCCACACAACATACGAGCCGGAAGCATAAAGTGTAAAGCCTGGGGTGCCTAATGAGTGAGCTAACTC
ACATTAATTGCGTTGCGCTCACTGCCCGCTTTCCAGTCGGGAAACCTGTCGTGCCAGCTGCATTAATGAA
TCGTCCAACGCGCGGGGAGAGGCGGTTTGCGTATTGGGCGGTCTTCCGCTTCCTCGCTCACTGACTCGCT
GCGCTCGGTCGTTCGGCTGCGGCGAGCGGTATCAGCTCACTCAAAGGCGGTAATACGGTTATCCACAGAA
TCAGGGGATAACGCAGGAAAGAACATGTGAGCAAAAGGCCAGCAAAAGGCCAGTAACCGTAAAAAGGCCG
CGTTGCTGGCGTTTTTCCATAGGCTCCGCCCCCCTGACGAGCATCACAAAAATCGACGCTCAAGTCAGAG
GTGGCGAAACCCGACAGGACTATAAAGATACCAGGCGTTTCCCCCTGGAAGCTCCCTCGTGCGCTCTCCT
GTTCCGACCCTGCCGCTTACCGGATACCTGTCCGCCTTTCTCCCTTCGGGAATCGTGGCGCTTTCTCATA
GCTCACGCTGTAGGTATCTCAGTTCGGTGTAGGTCGTTCGCTCCAAGCTGGGCTGTGTGCACGAACCCCC
CGTTCAGCCCGACCGCTGCGCCTTATCCGGTAACTATCGTCTTGAGTCCAACCCGGTAAGACACGACTTA
TCGCCACTGGCAGCAGCCACTGGTAACAGGATTAGCAGAGCGAGGTATGTAGGCGGTGCTACAGAGTTCT
TGAAGTGGTGGCCTAACTACGGCTACACTAGAAGAACAGTATTTGGTATCTGCGCTCTGCTGAAGCCAGT
TACCTTCGGAAAAAGAGTTGGTAGCTCTTGATCCGGCAAACAAACCACCGCTGGTAGCGGTGGTTTTTTT
GTTTGCAAGCAGCAGATTACGCGCAGAAAAAAAGGATCTCAAGAAGATCCTTTGATCTTTTCTACGGGGT
CTGACGCTCAGTGGAACGAAAACTCACGTTAAGGGATTTTGGTCATGAGATTATCAAAAAGGATCTTCAC
CTAGATCCTTTTAAATTAAAAATGAAGTTTTAAATCAATCTAAAGTATATATGAGTAAACTTGGTCTGAC
AGTTACCAATGCTTAATCAGTGAGGCACCTATCTCAGCGATCTGTCTATTTCGTTCATCCATAGTTGCCT
GACTCCCCGTCGTGTAGATAACTACGATACGGGAGGGCTTACCATCTGGCCCCAGTGCTGCAATGATACC
GCGAGACCCACGCTCACCGGCTCCAGATTTATCAGCAATAAACCAGCCAGCCGG
Features (pLannotate 1.2.2; 24 found; start..end, strand, type, name):
    670..774     -  promoter       AmpR promoter: bla
    869..904     +  CDS            rop (fragment): Rop protein, which maintains plasmids at low copy number; rop
   1006..1105    +  misc_feature   bom (fragment): basis of mobility region from pBR322
   1111..1268    -  CDS            lacZα (fragment): LacZα fragment of β-galactosidase; lacZ fragment
   1283..2470    +  CDS            glpK (fragment): GLPK_ACAM1 - Protein inferred from homology: Swiss-Prot protein existence level 3. Key enzyme in the regulation of glycerol uptake and metabolism. Catalyzes the phosphorylation of glycerol to yield sn- glycerol 3-phosphate. From Acaryochloris marina (strain MBIC 11017).
   2580..2601    -  protein_bind   CAP binding site: CAP binding activates transcription in the presence of cAMP. E. coli catabolite activator protein
   2614..3696    -  CDS            lacI: lac repressor; lacI; The lac repressor binds to the lac operator to inhibit transcription in E. coli. This inhibition can be relieved by adding lactose or isopropyl-β-D-thiogalactopyranoside (IPTG).
   3726..3757    -  promoter       J23119 promoter (fragment): bacterial promoter (Registry of Standard Biological Parts BBa J23119)
   3787..3806    +  protein_bind   lac operator (symmetric): The lac repressor binds to the lac operator to inhibit transcription in E. coli. This inhibition can be relieved by adding lactose or isopropyl-β-D-thiogalactopyranoside (IPTG). The symmetric lac operator was optimized for tight binding of lac repressor. lac repressor encoded by lacI
   3891..3907    +  protein_bind   lac operator: The lac repressor binds to the lac operator to inhibit transcription in E. coli. This inhibition can be relieved by adding lactose or isopropyl-β-D-thiogalactopyranoside (IPTG). lac repressor encoded by lacI
   3953..4028    +  misc_RNA       gRNA scaffold: guide RNA scaffold for the Streptococcus pyogenes CRISPR/Cas9 system
   4094..4111    +  CDS            capTEV™ (fragment): composite tag for in vivo biotinylation, TEV protease cleavage, and 6xHis tagging
   4218..4333    +  ncRNA          5S rRNA: Accession: RF00001 - 5S ribosomal RNA
   4346..4389    +  terminator     rrnB T1 terminator (fragment): transcription terminator T1 from the E. coli rrnB gene
   4491..5306    +  CDS            KanR: aminoglycoside phosphotransferase; aph(3')-Ia; confers resistance to kanamycin in bacteria or G418 (Geneticin®) in eukaryotes
   5315..5372    -  promoter       AmpR promoter (fragment): bla
   5433..6635    +  CDS            stpA: STPA_SYNY3 - Experimental evidence at protein level: Swiss-Prot protein existence level 1. Phosphorylates glucosylglycerol-phosphate the precursor of the osmoprotectant glucosylglycerol necessary for salt adaptation of Synechocystis. From Synechocystis sp. (strain PCC 6803 / Kazusa).
   6639..6669    +  misc_feature   MCS (fragment): pUC18/19 multiple cloning site
   6706..6722    -  protein_bind   lac operator: The lac repressor binds to the lac operator to inhibit transcription in E. coli. This inhibition can be relieved by adding lactose or isopropyl-β-D-thiogalactopyranoside (IPTG). lac repressor encoded by lacI
   6730..6760    -  promoter       lac promoter: promoter for the E. coli lac operon
   6775..6796    -  protein_bind   CAP binding site: CAP binding activates transcription in the presence of cAMP. E. coli catabolite activator protein
   6809..6900    -  CDS            lacI (fragment): lac repressor; lacI; The lac repressor binds to the lac operator to inhibit transcription in E. coli. This inhibition can be relieved by adding lactose or isopropyl-β-D-thiogalactopyranoside (IPTG).
   7084..7672    -  rep_origin     ori: high-copy-number ColE1/pMB1/pBR322/pUC origin of replication
   7843..669     -  CDS            AmpR (across the origin): β-lactamase; bla; confers resistance to ampicillin, carbenicillin, and related antibiotics
