[The description below was written by a language model from this plasmid's Addgene catalogue record and pLannotate feature annotations shown in this document.]
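Description:
pAPH07 is a high-copy pMB1/pUC-type E. coli plasmid that serves as a chromosomal integration vector for delivering guide RNA libraries into the cyanobacterium Synechococcus sp. PCC 7002 for CRISPR interference with a Type II (Streptococcus pyogenes-type) dCas9. It replicates in E. coli from the ColE1/pMB1 origin. The catalogue lists kanamycin as the selection, and the feature table also shows an intact β-lactamase (AmpR) gene on the backbone, along with pUC-derived remnants (lacZα and MCS fragments, lac promoter, bom and rop fragments).

The payload sits between two stretches annotated by homology as glpK and stpA. These most likely represent the PCC 7002 homology arms that direct double-crossover recombination into the locus next to glpK, although the annotations were assigned by similarity to proteins from other cyanobacteria. Between the arms is a lacI repressor gene, which appears to be driven by a divergently oriented J23119-type constitutive promoter. It is followed by the sgRNA cassette: the catalogue names a lacUV5 promoter, and the table shows a symmetric and a standard lac operator upstream of the S. pyogenes gRNA scaffold, giving IPTG-inducible guide expression. The spacer position carries a non-targeting placeholder that is replaced by Golden Gate cloning, allowing pooled library construction. A 5S rRNA/rrnB T1 terminator region ends transcription, and the adjacent KanR (aph(3')-Ia) gene lies inside the arms, so it can also select integrants in the cyanobacterium.

The plasmid encodes no dCas9, which must be supplied separately in the host strain. The associated work used it for high-density CRISPRi screens of acclimation in cyanobacteria.
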