Addgene plasmid #234345: pAPH07
Purpose: Library-scale IPTG-inducible gRNA expression for Type II dCas9 in Synechococcus sp. PCC 7002, genomically integrated next to glpK
Depositing lab: Jerome Fox. Depositing organization: University of Colorado, Boulder. Publication: High-density CRISPRi screens reveal diverse routes to improved acclimation in cyanobacteria. Hren A, Lollini N, Carper DL, Abraham PE, Cameron JC, Fox JM, Eckert CA. Proc Natl Acad Sci U S A. 2025 Mar 25;122(12):e2412625122. doi: 10.1073/pnas.2412625122. Epub 2025 Mar 21. PubMed 40117303.
Backbone
  Vector backbone: pMB1
  Vector type: Bacterial Expression, CRISPR
Growth in bacteria
  Bacterial resistance: Kanamycin, 50 μg/mL
  Growth temperature: 37°C
  Growth strain: DH5alpha
  Copy number: High Copy
Gene/Insert
  Gene/Insert name: Type II dCas9 sgRNA
  gRNA/shRNA sequence: non-target (placeholder)
  Promoter: lacUV5
  Cloning method: Golden Gate
  Sequencing primers: 5′ gaaacggtctgataagagacac
Terms and licenses: Academic/Nonprofit Terms; Industry Terms: Not Available to Industry
Depositor comments: Please visit https://doi.org/10.1101/2024.05.20.595006 for bioRxiv preprint.
How to cite: pAPH07 was a gift from Jerome Fox (Addgene plasmid # 234345 ; http://n2t.net/addgene:234345 ; RRID:Addgene_234345)
